Addgene plasmid #153996: eGFP-HA_BASU
Purpose: Express eGFP gene along with HA and BASU
Depositing lab: Paul Khavari. Depositing organization: Stanford University. Publication: The proximal proteome of 17 SARS-CoV-2 proteins links to disrupted antiviral signaling and host translation. Meyers JM, Ramanathan M, Shanderson RL, Beck A, Donohue L, Ferguson I, Guo MG, Rao DS, Miao W, Reynolds D, Yang X, Zhao Y, Yang YY, Blish C, Wang Y, Khavari PA. PLoS Pathog. 2021 Oct 1;17(10):e1009412. doi: 10.1371/journal.ppat.1009412. PubMed 34597346.
Backbone
  Vector backbone: EF1-alpha-promoter
  Vector type: Mammalian Expression, Lentiviral
Growth in bacteria
  Bacterial resistance: Ampicillin, 100 μg/mL
  Growth temperature: 37°C
  Growth strain: NEB Stable
  Copy number: High Copy
Gene/Insert
  Gene/Insert name: E-GFP
  Species: other
  Cloning method: Restriction Enzyme; 5′ cloning site Unknown (unknown if destroyed); 3′ cloning site Unknown (unknown if destroyed)
  Sequencing primers: 5′ EF1a-F
Terms and licenses: Academic/Nonprofit Terms; Industry Terms: Not Available to Industry
Depositor comments: Please note: Plasmid contains E527S & G529R mutationss at the C-terminus of BASU within the insert. These mutations are not known to affect plasmid function.
How to cite: eGFP-HA_BASU was a gift from Paul Khavari (Addgene plasmid # 153996 ; http://n2t.net/addgene:153996 ; RRID:Addgene_153996)
