[The description below was written by a language model from this plasmid's Addgene catalogue record and pLannotate feature annotations shown in this document.]
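Description:
eGFP-HA_BASU is a lentiviral mammalian expression plasmid of about 13 kb encoding EGFP fused through an HA epitope to BASU, the engineered Bacillus subtilis BirA-derived biotin ligase used for proximity labelling. It is maintained in E. coli at high copy through a ColE1/pUC-type origin with ampicillin selection; an f1 origin and lac promoter/operator remnants are also present in the backbone. The HIV-1-derived transfer elements comprise a truncated 5' LTR, the Ψ packaging signal with a gag fragment, the RRE for Rev-dependent export, the cPPT/CTS, a WPRE, and a self-inactivating ΔU3 3' LTR followed by a bGH polyadenylation signal. Together these allow the cassette to be packaged into virions and integrated into target cells.

Within the proviral region, the annotation places EGFP, a short HA tag segment and the BirA-like BASU coding sequence in tandem. They are followed by an EMCV IRES driving the puromycin resistance gene, then an mCherry coding sequence, so transduced cells could be drug-selected and possibly tracked by red fluorescence. How mCherry is linked to the puromycin gene is not annotated. The catalogue entry names the backbone as an EF1-alpha promoter vector and lists an EF1a sequencing primer, but the feature table instead detects a CMV enhancer/promoter immediately upstream of EGFP and no EF1-alpha element, so the driving promoter is uncertain. An antisense EM7-BleoR cassette lies upstream of the CMV elements, and an SV40 promoter-hygromycin resistance cassette sits outside the LTRs.

The depositor notes two substitutions, E527S and G529R, at the BASU C-terminus that are not known to affect function. The associated study mapped proximal proteomes of SARS-CoV-2 proteins. An EGFP fusion would plausibly act as a non-viral control bait there, though the record does not say so.
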