Features (pLannotate 1.2.2; 35 found; start..end, strand, type, name):
    377..634     +  LTR            5' LTR (truncated): truncated 5' long terminal repeat (LTR) from HIV-1
    681..806     +  misc_feature   HIV-1 Ψ: packaging signal of human immunodeficiency virus type 1
    790..1128    +  CDS            HIV-1 gag (fragment): gag protein from human immunodeficiency virus 1; gag
   1303..1536    +  misc_feature   RRE: The Rev response element (RRE) of HIV-1 allows for Rev-dependent mRNA export from the nucleus to the cytoplasm.
   1913..2013    +  CDS            Rev (fragment): human immunodeficiency virus 1 (HIV-1) Rev protein; rev; enhances nuclear export of unspliced and incompletely spliced viral mRNAs
   2063..2180    +  misc_feature   cPPT/CTS: central polypurine tract and central termination sequence of HIV-1
   2245..2619    -  CDS            BleoR: antibiotic-binding protein; Sh ble from Streptoalloteichus hindustanus; confers resistance to bleomycin, phleomycin, and Zeocin™
   2639..2686    -  promoter       EM7 promoter: synthetic bacterial promoter&nbsp
   2791..3094    +  enhancer       CMV enhancer: human cytomegalovirus immediate early enhancer
   3095..3298    +  promoter       CMV promoter: human cytomegalovirus (CMV) immediate early promoter
   3411..4124    +  CDS            EGFP: EGFP is a basic (constitutively fluorescent) green fluorescent protein published in 1996, derived from Aequorea victoria. It is reported to be a rapidly-maturing weak dimer with moderate acid sensitivity.
   4131..4156    +  CDS            3xHA (fragment): three tandem HA epitope tags
   4158..4934    +  CDS            birA (fragment): BIRA_BACSU - Experimental evidence at protein level: Swiss-Prot protein existence level 1. Acts both as a biotin--[acetyl-CoA-carboxylase] ligase and a repressor. From Bacillus subtilis (strain 168).
   4961..5543    +  misc_feature   IRES2: internal ribosome entry site (IRES) of the encephalomyocarditis virus (EMCV)
   5542..6135    +  CDS            PuroR: puromycin N-acetyltransferase; pac from Streptomyces alboniger; confers resistance to puromycin
   6211..6918    +  CDS            mCherry: mCherry is a basic (constitutively fluorescent) red fluorescent protein published in 2004, derived from Discosoma sp.. It is reported to be a very rapidly-maturing monomer with low acid sensitivity.
   6934..7522    +  misc_feature   WPRE: woodchuck hepatitis virus posttranscriptional regulatory element
   7539..7727    +  CDS            nef (fragment): NEF_HV1Z2 - Experimental evidence at protein level: Swiss-Prot protein existence level 1. Extracellular Nef protein targets CD4(+) T-lymphocytes for apoptosis by interacting with CXCR4 surface receptors. From Human immunodeficiency virus type 1 group M subtype D (isolate Z2/CDC-Z34) (HIV-1).
   7729..7962    +  LTR            3' LTR (ΔU3): self-inactivating 3' long terminal repeat (LTR) from HIV-1
   8069..8293    +  polyA_signal   bGH poly(A) signal: bovine growth hormone polyadenylation signal
   8297..8318    +  promoter       SV40 promoter (fragment): SV40 enhancer and early promoter
   8339..8767    +  rep_origin     f1 ori (sequence partly withheld): f1 bacteriophage origin of replication; arrow indicates direction of (+) strand synthesis
   8781..9110    +  promoter       SV40 promoter: SV40 enhancer and early promoter
   9159..10184   +  CDS            HygR: aminoglycoside phosphotransferase from E. coli; aph(4)-Ia; confers resistance to hygromycin
  10194..10319   +  CDS            ble (fragment): BLE_KLEPN - Experimental evidence at protein level: Swiss-Prot protein existence level 1. Binding protein with a strong affinity to the bleomycin family of antibiotics. Binds to CL990; an antimitotic-antibiotic compound. From Klebsiella pneumoniae.
  10314..10435   +  polyA_signal   SV40 poly(A) signal: SV40 polyadenylation signal
  10506..10528   -  protein_bind   lac operator (fragment): The lac repressor binds to the lac operator to inhibit transcription in E. coli. This inhibition can be relieved by adding lactose or isopropyl-β-D-thiogalactopyranoside (IPTG). lac repressor encoded by lacI
  10532..10562   -  promoter       lac promoter: promoter for the E. coli lac operon
  10577..10598   -  protein_bind   CAP binding site: CAP binding activates transcription in the presence of cAMP. E. coli catabolite activator protein
  10611..10703   -  CDS            lacI (fragment): lac repressor; lacI; The lac repressor binds to the lac operator to inhibit transcription in E. coli. This inhibition can be relieved by adding lactose or isopropyl-β-D-thiogalactopyranoside (IPTG).
  10886..11474   -  rep_origin     ori: high-copy-number ColE1/pMB1/pBR322/pUC origin of replication
  11645..12505   -  CDS            AmpR: β-lactamase; bla; confers resistance to ampicillin, carbenicillin, and related antibiotics
  12506..12610   -  promoter       AmpR promoter: bla
  12658..12792   +  polyA_signal   SV40 poly(A) signal: SV40 polyadenylation signal
  12959..329     +  CDS            nef (fragment) (across the origin): NEF_HV1BR - Experimental evidence at protein level: Swiss-Prot protein existence level 1. Extracellular Nef protein targets CD4(+) T-lymphocytes for apoptosis by interacting with CXCR4 surface receptors (PubMed:14990729). From Human immunodeficiency virus type 1 group M subtype B (isolate BRU/LAI) (HIV-1).
>Addgene plasmid #153996 | eGFP-HA_BASU | addgene full sequence | sequence record 300126 | Addgene NGS Result
TGGAAGGGCTAATTCACTCCCAAAGAAGACAAGATATCCTTGATCTGTGGATCTACCACACACAAGGCTA
CTTCCCTGATTAGCAGAACTACACACCAGGGCCAGGGGTCAGATATCCACTGACCTTTGGATGGTGCTAC
AAGCTAGTACCAGTTGAGCCAGATAAGGTAGAAGAGGCCAATAAAGGAGAGAACACCAGCTTGTTACACC
CTGTGAGCCTGCATGGGATGGATGACCCGGAGAGAGAAGTGTTAGAGTGGAGGTTTGACAGCCGCCTAGC
ATTTCATCACGTGGCCCGAGAGCTGCATCCGGAGTACTTCAAGAACTGCTGATATCGAGCTTGCTACAAG
GGACTTTCCGCTGGGGACTTTCCAGGGAGGCGTGGCCTGGGCGGGACTGGGGAGTGGCGAGCCCTCAGAT
CCTGCATATAAGCAGCTGCTTTTTGCCTGTACTGGGTCTCTCTGGTTAGACCAGATCTGAGCCTGGGAGC
TCTCTGGCTAACTAGGGAACCCACTGCTTAAGCCTCAATAAAGCTTGCCTTGAGTGCTTCAAGTAGTGTG
TGCCCGTCTGTTGTGTGACTCTGGTAACTAGAGATCCCTCAGACCCTTTTAGTCAGTGTGGAAAATCTCT
AGCAGTGGCGCCCGAACAGGGACTTGAAAGCGAAAGGGAAACCAGAGGAGCTCTCTCGACGCAGGACTCG
GCTTGCTGAAGCGCGCACGGCAAGAGGCGAGGGGCGGCGACTGGTGAGTACGCCAAAAATTTTGACTAGC
GGAGGCTAGAAGGAGAGAGATGGGTGCGAGAGCGTCAGTATTAAGCGGGGGAGAATTAGATCGCGATGGG
AAAAAATTCGGTTAAGGCCAGGGGGAAAGAAAAAATATAAATTAAAACATATAGTATGGGCAAGCAGGGA
GCTAGAACGATTCGCAGTTAATCCTGGCCTGTTAGAAACATCAGAAGGCTGTAGACAAATACTGGGACAG
CTACAACCATCCCTTCAGACAGGATCAGAAGAACTTAGATCATTATATAATACAGTAGCAACCCTCTATT
GTGTGCATCAAAGGATAGAGATAAAAGACACCAAGGAAGCTTTAGACAAGATAGAGGAAGAGCAAAACAA
AAGTAAGACCACCGCACAGCAAGCGGCCGGCCGCTGATCTTCAGACCTGGAGGAGGAGATATGAGGGACA
ATTGGAGAAGTGAATTATATAAATATAAAGTAGTAAAAATTGAACCATTAGGAGTAGCACCCACCAAGGC
AAAGAGAAGAGTGGTGCAGAGAGAAAAAAGAGCAGTGGGAATAGGAGCTTTGTTCCTTGGGTTCTTGGGA
GCAGCAGGAAGCACTATGGGCGCAGCGTCAATGACGCTGACGGTACAGGCCAGACAATTATTGTCTGGTA
TAGTGCAGCAGCAGAACAATTTGCTGAGGGCTATTGAGGCGCAACAGCATCTGTTGCAACTCACAGTCTG
GGGCATCAAGCAGCTCCAGGCAAGAATCCTGGCTGTGGAAAGATACCTAAAGGATCAACAGCTCCTGGGG
ATTTGGGGTTGCTCTGGAAAACTCATTTGCACCACTGCTGTGCCTTGGAATGCTAGTTGGAGTAATAAAT
CTCTGGAACAGATTTGGAATCACACGACCTGGATGGAGTGGGACAGAGAAATTAACAATTACACAAGCTT
AATACACTCCTTAATTGAAGAATCGCAAAACCAGCAAGAAAAGAATGAACAAGAATTATTGGAATTAGAT
AAATGGGCAAGTTTGTGGAATTGGTTTAACATAACAAATTGGCTGTGGTATATAAAATTATTCATAATGA
TAGTAGGAGGCTTGGTAGGTTTAAGAATAGTTTTTGCTGTACTTTCTATAGTGAATAGAGTTAGGCAGGG
ATATTCACCATTATCGTTTCAGACCCACCTCCCAACCCCGAGGGGACCCGACAGGCCCGAAGGAATAGAA
GAAGAAGGTGGAGAGAGAGACAGAGACAGATCCATTCGATTAGTGAACGGATCGGCACTGCGTGCGCCAA
TTCTGCAGACAAATGGCAGTATTCATCCACAATTTTAAAAGAAAAGGGGGGATTGGGGGGTACAGTGCAG
GGGAAAGAATAGTAGACATAATAGCAACAGACATACAAACTAAAGAATTACAAAAACAAATTACAAAAAT
TCAAAATTTTCGGGTTTATTACAGGGACAGCAGAGATCCAGTTTGGTTAGTACCGGGCCCGCTCTAGTCC
GGAATCAGTCCTGCTCCTCGGCCACGAAGTGCACGCAGTTGCCGGCCGGGTCGCGCAGGGCGAACTCCCG
CCCCCACGGCTGCTCGCCGATCTCGGTCATGGCCGGCCCGGAGGCGTCCCGGAAGTTCGTGGACACGACC
TCCGACCACTCGGCGTACAGCTCGTCCAGGCCGCGCACCCACACCCAGGCCAGGGTGTTGTCCGGCACCA
CCTGGTCCTGGACCGCGCTGATGAACAGGGTCACGTCGTCCCGGACCACACCGGCGAAGTCGTCCTCCAC
GAAGTCCCGGGAGAACCCGAGCCGGTCGGTCCAGAACTCGACCGCTCCGGCGACGTCGCGCGCGGTGAGC
ACCGGAACGGCACTGGTCAACTTGGCCATGGTGGCCCTCCTATAGTGAGTCGTATTATACTATGCCGATA
TACTATGCCGATGATTAATTGTCAACACGTGCTGCAGGTCCGAGGTTCTAGACGTATTACCGCCATGCAT
TAGTTATTAATAGTAATCAATTACGGGGTCATTAGTTCATAGCCCATATATGGAGTTCCGCGTTACATAA
CTTACGGTAAATGGCCCGCCTGGCTGACCGCCCAACGACCCCCGCCCATTGACGTCAATAATGACGTATG
TTCCCATAGTAACGCCAATAGGGACTTTCCATTGACGTCAATGGGTGGAGTATTTACGGTAAACTGCCCA
CTTGGCAGTACATCAAGTGTATCATATGCCAAGTACGCCCCCTATTGACGTCAATGACGGTAAATGGCCC
GCCTGGCATTATGCCCAGTACATGACCTTATGGGACTTTCCTACTTGGCAGTACATCTACGTATTAGTCA
TCGCTATTACCATGGTGATGCGGTTTTGGCAGTACATCAATGGGCGTGGATAGCGGTTTGACTCACGGGG
ATTTCCAAGTCTCCACCCCATTGACGTCAATGGGAGTTTGTTTTGGCACCAAAATCAACGGGACTTTCCA
AAATGTCGTAACAACTCCGCCCCATTGACGCAAATGGGCGGTAGGCGTGTACGGTGGGAGGTCTATATAA
GCAGAGCTCGTTTAGTGAACCGTCAGATCGCCTGGAGACGCCATCCACGCTGTTTTGACCTCCATAGAAG
ACACCGACTCTACTAGAGGATCCACCATGAAGCCACCGGTCGCCACCGGCGTGAGCAAGGGCGAGGAGCT
GTTCACCGGGGTGGTGCCCATCCTGGTCGAGCTGGACGGCGACGTAAACGGCCACAAGTTCAGCGTGTCC
GGCGAGGGCGAGGGCGATGCCACCTACGGCAAGCTGACCCTGAAGTTCATCTGCACCACCGGCAAGCTGC
CCGTGCCCTGGCCCACCCTCGTGACCACCCTGACCTACGGCGTGCAGTGCTTCAGCCGCTACCCCGACCA
CATGAAGCAGCACGACTTCTTCAAGTCCGCCATGCCCGAAGGCTACGTCCAGGAGCGCACCATCTTCTTC
AAGGACGACGGCAACTACAAGACCCGCGCCGAGGTGAAGTTCGAGGGCGACACCCTGGTGAACCGCATCG
AGCTGAAGGGCATCGACTTCAAGGAGGACGGCAACATCCTGGGGCACAAGCTGGAGTACAACTACAACAG
CCACAACGTCTATATCATGGCCGACAAGCAGAAGAACGGCATCAAGGTGAACTTCAAGATCCGCCACAAC
ATCGAGGACGGCAGCGTGCAGCTCGCCGACCACTACCAGCAGAACACCCCCATCGGCGACGGCCCCGTGC
TGCTGCCCGACAACCACTACCTGAGCACCCAGTCCGCCCTGAGCAAAGACCCCAACGAGAAGCGCGATCA
CATGGTCCTGCTGGAGTTCGTGACCGCCGCCGGGATCACTCTCGGCATGGACGAGCTGTACAAGCTCGAG
TACCCATACGATGTGCCTGACTATGCTGGCAAGTTGTCTGAATCAGAGATTAGGTTTGGACTGAAAACGG
AGGTGATGGGCCAACATCTTATCTATCACGATGTTTTGTCCAGCACACAAAAGACAGCCCATGAATTGGC
AAATAACAATGCCCCCGAGGGTACCCTCGTGGTTGCAGATAAACAGACAGCCGGTAGGGGCGGGATGAGC
CGAGTGTGGCATTCTCAAGAAGGAAACGGAGTATGGATGAGTTTGATATTGCGCCCGGACATTCCGCTCC
AAAAGACGCCCCAACTTACCTTGCTGGCAGCTGTAGCGGTGGTTCAGGGAATAGAAGAGGCCGCGGGCAT
ACAGACTGATATAAAGTGGCCGAACGACATACTCATTAACGGGAAAAAAACAGTAGGGATACTTACCGAA
ATGCAAGCTGAGGAGGATCGAGTGCGCTCCGTGATTATTGGTATTGGCATTAATGTAAATCAGCAACCCA
ATGATTTCCCCGATGAGCTCAAGGACATTGCGACGAGTCTGTCCCAGGCAGCTGGGGAAAAGATCGACAG
GGCAGGTGTAATCCAGCATATCTTGCTTTGTTTCGAAAAGCGATACCGAGACTACATGACCCACGGTTTC
ACGCCCATCAAGCTCTTGTGGGAGTCATACGCCCTCGGTATTGGCACGAACATGAGGGCGAGAACTCTCA
ACGGGACATTTTACGGTAAGGCGTTGGGTATTGACGACGAAGGGGTACTTTTGTTGGAAACTAATGAAGG
CATTAAGAAGATATACAGCGCGGACATCAGCCTTAGGTGAACGCGTCTGGCCACCGGTCGCCCCTCTCCC
TCCCCCCCCCCTAACGTTACTGGCCGAAGCCGCTTGGAATAAGGCCGGTGTGCGTTTGTCTATATGTTAT
TTTCCACCATATTGCCGTCTTTTGGCAATGTGTGGGCCCGGAAACCTGGCCCTGTCTTCTTGACGAGCAT
TCCTAGGGGTCTTTCCCCTCTCGCCAAAGGAATGCAAGGTCTGTTGAATGTCGTGAAGGAAGCAGTTCCT
CTGGAAGCTTCTTGAAGACAAACAACGTCTGTAGCGACCCTTTGCAGGCAGCGGAACCCCCCACCTGGCG
ACAGGTGCCTCTGCGGCCAAAAGCCACGTGTATAAGATACACCTGCAAAGGCGGCACAACCCCAGTGCCA
CGTTGTGAGTTGGATAGTTGTGGAAAGAGTCAAATGGCTCTCCTCAAGCGTATTCAACAAGGGGCTGAAG
GATGCCCAGAAGGTACCCCATTGTATGGGATCTGATCTGGGGCCTCGGTGCACATGCTTTACATGTGTTT
AGTCGAGGTTAAAAAAACGTCTAGGCCCCCCGAACCACGGGGACGTGGTTTTCCTTTGAAAAACACGATA
ATACCATGGCCACCGAGTACAAGCCCACGGTGCGCCTCGCCACCCGCGACGACGTCCCCCGGGCCGTACG
CACCCTCGCCGCCGCGTTCGCCGACTACCCCGCCACGCGCCACACCGTCGACCCGGACCGCCACATCGAG
CGGGTCACCGAGCTGCAAGAACTCTTCCTCACGCGCGTCGGGCTCGACATCGGCAAGGTGTGGGTCGCGG
ACGACGGCGCCGCGGTGGCGGTCTGGACCACGCCGGAGAGCGTCGAAGCGGGGGCGGTGTTCGCCGAGAT
CGGCCCGCGCATGGCCGAGTTGAGCGGTTCCCGGCTGGCCGCGCAGCAACAGATGGAAGGCCTCCTGGCG
CCGCACCGGCCCAAGGAGCCCGCGTGGTTCCTGGCCACCGTCGGCGTATCGCCCGACCACCAGGGCAAGG
GTCTGGGCAGCGCCGTCGTGCTCCCCGGAGTGGAGGCGGCCGAGCGCGCCGGGGTGCCCGCCTTCCTGGA
GACCTCCGCGCCCCGCAACCTCCCCTTCTACGAGCGGCTCGGCTTCACCGTCACCGCCGACGTCGAGGTG
CCCGAAGGACCGCGCACCTGGTGCATGACCCGCAAGCCCGGTGCCGGATCGGGAGAGGGCAGAGGAAGTC
TGCTAACATGCGGTGACGTCGAGGAGAATCCTGGCCCACCGGTCGCCACCATGGTGAGCAAGGGCGAGGA
GGATAACATGGCCATCATCAAGGAGTTCATGCGCTTCAAGGTGCACATGGAGGGCTCCGTGAACGGCCAC
GAGTTCGAGATCGAGGGCGAGGGCGAGGGCCGCCCCTACGAGGGCACCCAGACCGCCAAGCTGAAGGTGA
CCAAGGGTGGCCCCCTGCCCTTCGCCTGGGACATCCTGTCCCCTCAGTTCATGTACGGCTCCAAGGCCTA
CGTGAAGCACCCCGCCGACATCCCCGACTACTTGAAGCTGTCCTTCCCCGAGGGCTTCAAGTGGGAGCGC
GTGATGAACTTCGAGGACGGCGGCGTGGTGACCGTGACCCAGGACTCCTCCCTGCAGGACGGCGAGTTCA
TCTACAAGGTGAAGCTGCGCGGCACCAACTTCCCCTCCGACGGCCCCGTAATGCAGAAGAAGACCATGGG
CTGGGAGGCCTCCTCCGAGCGGATGTACCCCGAGGACGGCGCCCTGAAGGGCGAGATCAAGCAGAGGCTG
AAGCTGAAGGACGGCGGCCACTACGACGCTGAGGTCAAGACCACCTACAAGGCCAAGAAGCCCGTGCAGC
TGCCCGGCGCCTACAACGTCAACATCAAGTTGGACATCACCTCCCACAACGAGGACTACACCATCGTGGA
ACAGTACGAACGCGCCGAGGGCCGCCACTCCACCGGCGGCATGGACGAGCTGTACAAGTAAGAATTCGTT
AACAATCAACCTCTGGATTACAAAATTTGTGAAAGATTGACTGGTATTCTTAACTATGTTGCTCCTTTTA
CGCTATGTGGATACGCTGCTTTAATGCCTTTGTATCATGCTATTGCTTCCCGTATGGCTTTCATTTTCTC
CTCCTTGTATAAATCCTGGTTGCTGTCTCTTTATGAGGAGTTGTGGCCCGTTGTCAGGCAACGTGGCGTG
GTGTGCACTGTGTTTGCTGACGCAACCCCCACTGGTTGGGGCATTGCCACCACCTGTCAGCTCCTTTCCG
GGACTTTCGCTTTCCCCCTCCCTATTGCCACGGCGGAACTCATCGCCGCCTGCCTTGCCCGCTGCTGGAC
AGGGGCTCGGCTGTTGGGCACTGACAATTCCGTGGTGTTGTCGGGGAAGCTGACGTCCTTTCCATGGCTG
CTCGCCTGTGTTGCCACCTGGATTCTGCGCGGGACGTCCTTCTGCTACGTCCCTTCGGCCCTCAATCCAG
CGGACCTTCCTTCCCGCGGCCTGCTGCCGGCTCTGCGGCCTCTTCCGCGTCTTCGCCTTCGCCCTCAGAC
GAGTCGGATCTCCCTTTGGGCCGCCTCCCCGCCTGGAATTAATTCTGCAGTCGAGACCTAGAAAAACATG
GAGCAATCACAAGTAGCAATACAGCAGCTACCAATGCTGATTGTGCCTGGCTAGAAGCACAAGAGGAGGA
GGAGGTGGGTTTTCCAGTCACACCTCAGGTACCTTTAAGACCAATGACTTACAAGGCAGCTGTAGATCTT
AGCCACTTTTTAAAAGAAAAGAGGGGACTGGAAGGGCTAATTCACTCCCAACGAAGACAAGATCTGCTTT
TTGCTTGTACTGGGTCTCTCTGGTTAGACCAGATCTGAGCCTGGGAGCTCTCTGGCTAACTAGGGAACCC
ACTGCTTAAGCCTCAATAAAGCTTGCCTTGAGTGCTTCAAGTAGTGTGTGCCCGTCTGTTGTGTGACTCT
GGTAACTAGAGATCCCTCAGACCCTTTTAGTCAGTGTGGAAAATCTCTAGCAGTAGTAGTTCATGTCATC
TTATTATTCAGTATTTATAACTTGCAAAGAAATGAATATCAGAGAGTGAGAGGCCTTGACATTGTTTAAA
CCCGCTGATCAGCCTCGACTGTGCCTTCTAGTTGCCAGCCATCTGTTGTTTGCCCCTCCCCCGTGCCTTC
CTTGACCCTGGAAGGTGCCACTCCCACTGTCCTTTCCTAATAAAATGAGGAAATTGCATCGCATTGTCTG
AGTAGGTGTCATTCTATTCTGGGGGGTGGGGTGGGGCAGGACAGCAAGGGGGAGGATTGGGAAGACAATA
GCAGGCATGCTGGGGATGCGGTGGGCTCTATGGCTTCTGAGGCGGAAAGAACCAGCTGGGGCTCTAGGGG
GTATCCCC
[124 nt withheld, positions 8339-8462]
C
[91 nt withheld, positions 8464-8554]
A
[49 nt withheld, positions 8556-8604]
CCTTTGACGTTGGAGTCCACGTTCTTT
[37 nt withheld, positions 8632-8668]
ACCCTATCTCGGTCTATTCTTTTGATTTATAAGGGATTTTGCCGATTTCGGCCTATTGGTTAAAAAATGA
GCTGATTTAACAAAAATTTAACGCGAATTAATTCTGTGGAATGTGTGTCAGTTAGGGTGTGGAAAGTCCC
CAGGCTCCCCAGCAGGCAGAAGTATGCAAAGCATGCATCTCAATTAGTCAGCAACCAGGTGTGGAAAGTC
CCCAGGCTCCCCAGCAGGCAGAAGTATGCAAAGCATGCATCTCAATTAGTCAGCAACCATAGTCCCGCCC
CTAACTCCGCCCATCCCGCCCCTAACTCCGCCCAGTTCCGCCCATTCTCCGCCCCATGGCTGACTAATTT
TTTTTATTTATGCAGAGGCCGAGGCCGCCTCTGCCTCTGAGCTATTCCAGAAGTAGTGAGGAGGCTTTTT
TGGAGGCCTAGGCTTTTGCAAAAAGCTCCCGGGAGCTTGTATATCCATTTTCGGATCTGATCAGCACGTG
ATGAAAAAGCCTGAACTCACCGCGACGTCTGTCGAGAAGTTTCTGATCGAAAAGTTCGACAGCGTCTCCG
ACCTGATGCAGCTCTCGGAGGGCGAAGAATCTCGTGCTTTCAGCTTCGATGTAGGAGGGCGTGGATATGT
CCTGCGGGTAAATAGCTGCGCCGATGGTTTCTACAAAGATCGTTATGTTTATCGGCACTTTGCATCGGCC
GCGCTCCCGATTCCGGAAGTGCTTGACATTGGGGAATTCAGCGAGAGCCTGACCTATTGCATCTCCCGCC
GTGCACAGGGTGTCACGTTGCAAGACCTGCCTGAAACCGAACTGCCCGCTGTTCTGCAGCCGGTCGCGGA
GGCCATGGATGCGATCGCTGCGGCCGATCTTAGCCAGACGAGCGGGTTCGGCCCATTCGGACCGCAAGGA
ATCGGTCAATACACTACATGGCGTGATTTCATATGCGCGATTGCTGATCCCCATGTGTATCACTGGCAAA
CTGTGATGGACGACACCGTCAGTGCGTCCGTCGCGCAGGCTCTCGATGAGCTGATGCTTTGGGCCGAGGA
CTGCCCCGAAGTCCGGCACCTCGTGCACGCGGATTTCGGCTCCAACAATGTCCTGACGGACAATGGCCGC
ATAACAGCGGTCATTGACTGGAGCGAGGCGATGTTCGGGGATTCCCAATACGAGGTCGCCAACATCTTCT
TCTGGAGGCCGTGGTTGGCTTGTATGGAGCAGCAGACGCGCTACTTCGAGCGGAGGCATCCGGAGCTTGC
AGGATCGCCGCGGCTCCGGGCGTATATGCTCCGCATTGGTCTTGACCAACTCTATCAGAGCTTGGTTGAC
GGCAATTTCGATGATGCAGCTTGGGCGCAGGGTCGATGCGACGCAATCGTCCGATCCGGAGCCGGGACTG
TCGGGCGTACACAAATCGCCCGCAGAAGCGCGGCCGTCTGGACCGATGGCTGTGTAGAAGTACTCGCCGA
TAGTGGAAACCGACGCCCCAGCACTCGTCCGAGGGCAAAGGAATAGCACGTGCTACGAGATTTCGATTCC
ACCGCCGCCTTCTATGAAAGGTTGGGCTTCGGAATCGTTTTCCGGGACGCCGGCTGGATGATCCTCCAGC
GCGGGGATCTCATGCTGGAGTTCTTCGCCCACCCCAACTTGTTTATTGCAGCTTATAATGGTTACAAATA
AAGCAATAGCATCACAAATTTCACAAATAAAGCATTTTTTTCACTGCATTCTAGTTGTGGTTTGTCCAAA
CTCATCAATGTATCTTATCATGTCTGTATACCGTCGACCTCTAGCTAGAGCTTGGCGTAATCATGGTCAT
AGCTGTTTCCTGTGTGAAATTGTTATCCGCTCACAATTCCACACAACATACGAGCCGGAAGCATAAAGTG
TAAAGCCTGGGGTGCCTAATGAGTGAGCTAACTCACATTAATTGCGTTGCGCTCACTGCCCGCTTTCCAG
TCGGGAAACCTGTCGTGCCAGCTGCATTAATGAATCGGCCAACGCGCGGGGAGAGGCGGTTTGCGTATTG
GGCGCTCTTCCGCTTCCTCGCTCACTGACTCGCTGCGCTCGGTCGTTCGGCTGCGGCGAGCGGTATCAGC
TCACTCAAAGGCGGTAATACGGTTATCCACAGAATCAGGGGATAACGCAGGAAAGAACATGTGAGCAAAA
GGCCAGCAAAAGGCCAGGAACCGTAAAAAGGCCGCGTTGCTGGCGTTTTTCCATAGGCTCCGCCCCCCTG
ACGAGCATCACAAAAATCGACGCTCAAGTCAGAGGTGGCGAAACCCGACAGGACTATAAAGATACCAGGC
GTTTCCCCCTGGAAGCTCCCTCGTGCGCTCTCCTGTTCCGACCCTGCCGCTTACCGGATACCTGTCCGCC
TTTCTCCCTTCGGGAAGCGTGGCGCTTTCTCATAGCTCACGCTGTAGGTATCTCAGTTCGGTGTAGGTCG
TTCGCTCCAAGCTGGGCTGTGTGCACGAACCCCCCGTTCAGCCCGACCGCTGCGCCTTATCCGGTAACTA
TCGTCTTGAGTCCAACCCGGTAAGACACGACTTATCGCCACTGGCAGCAGCCACTGGTAACAGGATTAGC
AGAGCGAGGTATGTAGGCGGTGCTACAGAGTTCTTGAAGTGGTGGCCTAACTACGGCTACACTAGAAGAA
CAGTATTTGGTATCTGCGCTCTGCTGAAGCCAGTTACCTTCGGAAAAAGAGTTGGTAGCTCTTGATCCGG
CAAACAAACCACCGCTGGTAGCGGTGGTTTTTTTGTTTGCAAGCAGCAGATTACGCGCAGAAAAAAAGGA
TCTCAAGAAGATCCTTTGATCTTTTCTACGGGGTCTGACGCTCAGTGGAACGAAAACTCACGTTAAGGGA
TTTTGGTCATGAGATTATCAAAAAGGATCTTCACCTAGATCCTTTTAAATTAAAAATGAAGTTTTAAATC
AATCTAAAGTATATATGAGTAAACTTGGTCTGACAGTTACCAATGCTTAATCAGTGAGGCACCTATCTCA
GCGATCTGTCTATTTCGTTCATCCATAGTTGCCTGACTCCCCGTCGTGTAGATAACTACGATACGGGAGG
GCTTACCATCTGGCCCCAGTGCTGCAATGATACCGCGAGACCCACGCTCACCGGCTCCAGATTTATCAGC
AATAAACCAGCCAGCCGGAAGGGCCGAGCGCAGAAGTGGTCCTGCAACTTTATCCGCCTCCATCCAGTCT
ATTAATTGTTGCCGGGAAGCTAGAGTAAGTAGTTCGCCAGTTAATAGTTTGCGCAACGTTGTTGCCATTG
CTACAGGCATCGTGGTGTCACGCTCGTCGTTTGGTATGGCTTCATTCAGCTCCGGTTCCCAACGATCAAG
GCGAGTTACATGATCCCCCATGTTGTGCAAAAAAGCGGTTAGCTCCTTCGGTCCTCCGATCGTTGTCAGA
AGTAAGTTGGCCGCAGTGTTATCACTCATGGTTATGGCAGCACTGCATAATTCTCTTACTGTCATGCCAT
CCGTAAGATGCTTTTCTGTGACTGGTGAGTACTCAACCAAGTCATTCTGAGAATAGTGTATGCGGCGACC
GAGTTGCTCTTGCCCGGCGTCAATACGGGATAATACCGCGCCACATAGCAGAACTTTAAAAGTGCTCATC
ATTGGAAAACGTTCTTCGGGGCGAAAACTCTCAAGGATCTTACCGCTGTTGAGATCCAGTTCGATGTAAC
CCACTCGTGCACCCAACTGATCTTCAGCATCTTTTACTTTCACCAGCGTTTCTGGGTGAGCAAAAACAGG
AAGGCAAAATGCCGCAAAAAAGGGAATAAGGGCGACACGGAAATGTTGAATACTCATACTCTTCCTTTTT
CAATATTATTGAAGCATTTATCAGGGTTATTGTCTCATGAGCGGATACATATTTGAATGTATTTAGAAAA
ATAAACAAATAGGGGTTCCGCGCACATTTCCCCGAAAAGTGCCACCTGACGTCGACGGATCGGGAGATCA
ACTTGTTTATTGCAGCTTATAATGGTTACAAATAAAGCAATAGCATCACAAATTTCACAAATAAAGCATT
TTTTTCACTGCATTCTAGTTGTGGTTTGTCCAAACTCATCAATGTATCTTATCATGTCTGGATCAACTGG
ATAACTCAAGCTAACCAAAATCATCCCAAACTTCCCACCCCATACCCTATTACCACTGCCAATTACCTGT
GGTTTCATTTACTCTAAACCTGTGATTCCTCTGAATTATTTTCATTTTAAAGAAATTGTATTTGTTAAAT
ATGTACTACAAACTTAGTAGT
